Addgene plasmid #148074: pAc5.1B-lambdaN-HA-DmPAN2-F550EM554EK557E-dsRNAres_Y
Purpose: Insect Expression of DmPAN2-F550EM554EK557E-dsRNAres
Depositing lab: Elisa Izaurralde. Depositing organization: Max Planck Institute for Developmental Biology. Publication: An asymmetric PAN3 dimer recruits a single PAN2 exonuclease to mediate mRNA deadenylation and decay. Jonas S, Christie M, Peter D, Bhandari D, Loh B, Huntzinger E, Weichenrieder O, Izaurralde E. Nat Struct Mol Biol. 2014 Jul;21(7):599-608. doi: 10.1038/nsmb.2837. Epub 2014 Jun 1. PubMed 24880343.
Backbone
  Vector backbone: Unknown
  Vector type: Insect Expression
Growth in bacteria
  Bacterial resistance: Ampicillin, 100 μg/mL
  Growth temperature: 37°C
  Growth strain: DH5alpha
  Copy number: Low Copy
Gene/Insert
  Gene/Insert name: DmPAN2-F550EM554EK557E-dsRNAres
  Species: D. melanogaster (fly)
  Entrez Gene: PAN2 (a.k.a. Dmel_CG8232, A1Z7K9, CG8232, Dmel\CG8232, Pan2, pan2)
  Cloning method: Unknown
Terms and licenses: Academic/Nonprofit Terms; Industry Terms: Not Available to Industry
Depositor comments: ORF extracted from NCBI: LP04771 Plasmids from this collection were made available to the research community and donated after the lab closed. Please note that the sequence provided by the depositing laboratory may be theoretical/predicted or based on Sanger sequencing results. There may be discrepancies between sequencing results obtained by Addgene and the depositor sequence. If an Addgene verified sequence is not available, please contact before placing your order to request that our lab fully sequence the plasmid.
How to cite: pAc5.1B-lambdaN-HA-DmPAN2-F550EM554EK557E-dsRNAres_Y was a gift from Elisa Izaurralde (Addgene plasmid # 148074 ; http://n2t.net/addgene:148074 ; RRID:Addgene_148074)
