[The description below was written by a language model from this plasmid's Addgene catalogue record and pLannotate feature annotations shown in this document.]
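Description:
pAc5.1B-lambdaN-HA-DmPAN2-F550EM554EK557E-dsRNAres_Y is a 9.2 kb insect-cell expression plasmid. The catalogue lists the backbone as unknown, although the name and annotated features point to a pAc5.1-type vector. It is propagated in E. coli through a ColE1/pUC-family origin and selected with ampicillin via the bla gene and its own promoter. The repository entry describes it as low copy despite the origin's high-copy annotation. A residual fragment of a tetracycline-resistance gene and a short piece of SV40 large T antigen sequence are also detected; these look like non-functional backbone remnants.

Expression is driven by the constitutive Drosophila melanogaster actin 5C promoter. It is followed by a single reading frame made up of a short fragment of the bacteriophage lambda N protein, an HA epitope (annotated as a partial 3xHA match, consistent with one copy), and the full-length D. melanogaster PAN2 coding sequence. PAN2 is the catalytic subunit of the PAN2–PAN3 poly(A) nuclease deadenylation complex. A V5 tag from the backbone lies just downstream of the ORF, but the record does not state whether it is translated. An SV40 polyadenylation signal is annotated after it.

The lambda N peptide is the standard handle for tethering a protein to reporter mRNAs that carry BoxB hairpins, and HA allows detection or immunoprecipitation. The insert carries three glutamate substitutions (F550E, M554E, K557E). The "dsRNAres" label indicates a version resistant to dsRNA-mediated knockdown, which would suit complementation experiments in cells depleted of endogenous PAN2. The record does not explain the mutations' effect, but the associated study concerns how a PAN3 dimer recruits PAN2 for mRNA deadenylation and decay.
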