Features (pLannotate 1.2.2; 11 found; start..end, strand, type, name):
     56..2568    +  promoter       Ac5 promoter: Drosophila melanogaster actin 5C promoter
   2588..2653    +  CDS            N (fragment): REGN_LAMBD - Experimental evidence at protein level: Swiss-Prot protein existence level 1. Plays a role as a transcriptional antitermination factor that allows the virus to initiate its lytic phase. Activates expression of the delayed viral early genes by modifying host RNA polymerase (RNAP) into a form that is resistant to termination signals. This antitermination function requires the host NusA protein which serves to stabilize the interaction between antitermination protein N and host RNA polymerase. From Escherichia phage lambda (Bacteriophage lambda).
   2678..2704    +  CDS            3xHA (fragment): three tandem HA epitope tags
   2732..6454    +  CDS            PAN2: PAN2_DROME - Experimental evidence at protein level: Swiss-Prot protein existence level 1. Catalytic subunit of the poly(A)-nuclease (PAN) deadenylation complex, one of two cytoplasmic mRNA deadenylases involved in general and miRNA-mediated mRNA turnover. PAN specifically shortens poly(A) tails of RNA and the activity is stimulated by poly(A)-binding protein (PABP). PAN deadenylation is followed by rapid degradation of the shortened mRNA tails by the CCR4-NOT complex. Deadenylated mRNAs are then degraded by two alternative mechanisms, namely exosome-mediated 3'-5' exonucleolytic degradation,
   6470..6511    +  CDS            V5 tag: epitope tag from simian virus 5
   6611..6745    -  polyA_signal   SV40 poly(A) signal: SV40 polyadenylation signal
   6768..6852    -  CDS            large T antigen (fragment): large T antigen from SV40 (simian virus 40)
   6853..7323    +  CDS            TcR (fragment): tetracycline efflux protein; tet; confers resistance to tetracycline
   7367..7955    -  rep_origin     ori: high-copy-number ColE1/pMB1/pBR322/pUC origin of replication
   8126..8986    -  CDS            AmpR: β-lactamase; bla; confers resistance to ampicillin, carbenicillin, and related antibiotics
   8987..9091    -  promoter       AmpR promoter: bla
>Addgene plasmid #148074 | pAc5.1B-lambdaN-HA-DmPAN2-F550EM554EK557E-dsRNAres_Y | depositor full sequence | sequence record 290521 | Full Sequence
CTTCAAGGAATTAATTCTATATTCTAAAAACACAAATGATACTTCTAAAAAAAATCATGAATGGCATCAA
CTCTGAATCAAATCTTTGCAGATGCACCTACTTCTCATTTCCACTGTCACATCATTTTTCCAGATCTCGC
TGCCTGTTATGTGGCCCACAAACCAAGACACGTTTTATGGCCATTAAAGCTGGCTGATCGTCGCCAAACA
CCAAATACATATCAATATGTACATTCGAGAAAGAAGCGATCAAAGAAGCGTCTTCGGGCGAGTAGGAGAA
TGCGGAGGAGAAGGAGAACGAGCTGATCTAGTATCTCTCCACAATCCAATGCCAACTGACCAACTGGCCA
TATTCGGAGCAATTTGAAGCCAATTTCCATCGCCTGGCGATCGCTCCATTCTTGGCTATATGTTTTTCAC
CGTTCCCGGGGCCATTTTCAAAGACTCGTCGGTAAGATAAGATTGTGTCACTCGCTGTCTCTCTTCATTT
GTCGAAGAATGCTGAGGAATTTCGCGATGACGTCGGCGAGTATTTTGAAGAATGAGAATAATTTGTATTT
ATACGAAAATCAGTTAGTGGAATTTTCTACAAAAACATGTTATCTATAGATAATTTTGTTGCAAAATATG
TTGACTATGACAAAGATTGTATGTATATACCTTTAATGTATTCTCATTTTCTTATGTATTTATAATGGCA
ATGATGATACTGATGATATTTTAAGATGATGCCAGACCACAGGCTGATTTCTGCGTCTTTTGCCGAACGC
AGTGCATGTGCGGTTGTTGTTTTTTGGAATAGTTTCAATTTTCGGACTGTCCGCTTTGATTTCAGTTTCT
TGGCTTATTCAAAAAGCAAAGTAAAGCCAAAAAAGCGAGATGGCAATACCAAATGCGGCAAAACGGTAGT
GGAAGGAAAGGGGTGCGGGGCAGCGGAAGGAAGGGTGGGGCGGGGCGTGGCGGGGTCTGTGGCTGGGCGC
GACGTCACCGACGTTGGAGCCACTCCTTTGACCATGTGTGCGTGTGTGTATTATTCGTGTCTCGCCACTC
GCCGGTTGTTTTTTTCTTTTTATCTCGCTCTCTCTAGCGCCATCTCGTACGCATGCTCAACGCACCGCAT
GTTGCCGTGTCCTTTATGCGTCATTTTGGCTCGAAATAGGCAATTATTTAAACAAAGATTAGTCAACGAA
AACGCTAAAATAAATAAGTCTACAATATGGTTACTTATTGCCATGTGTGTGCAGCCAACGATAGCAACAA
AAGCAACAACACAGTGGCTTTCCCTCTTTCACTTTTTGTTTGCAAGCGCGTGCGAGCAAGACGGCACGAC
CGGCAAACGCAATTACGCTGACAAAGAGCAGACGAAGTTTTGGCCGAAAAACATCAAGGCGCCTGATACG
AATGCATTTGCAATAACAATTGCGATATTTAATATTGTTTATGAAGCTGTTTGACTTCAAAACACACAAA
AAAAAAAATAAAACAAATTATTTGAAAGAGAATTAGGAATCGGACAGCTTATCGTTACGGGCTAACAGCA
CACCGAGACGAAATAGCTTACCTGACGTCACAGCCTCTGGAAGAACTGCCGCCAAGCAGAGAGAGAGAGA
AAAAGAGGGAGAGCAGCTTAGACCGCATGTGCTTGTGTGTGAGGCGTCTCTCTCTTCGTCTCCTGTTTGC
GCAAACGCATAGACTGCACTGAGAAAATCGATTACCTATTTTTTATGAATGAATATTTGCACTATTACTA
TTCAAAACTATTAAGATAGCAATCACATTCAATAGCCAAATACTATACCACCTGAGCGATGCAACGAAAT
GATCAATTTGAGCAAAAATGCTGCATATTTAGGACGGCATCATTATAGAAATGCTTCTTGCTGTGTACTT
TTCTCTCGTCTGGCAGCTGTTTCGCCGTTATTGTTAAAACCGGCTTAAGTTAGGTGTGTTTTCTACGACT
AGTGATGCCCCTACTAGAAGATGTGTGTTGCACAAATGTCCCTGAATAACCAATTTGAAGTGCAGATAGC
AGTAAACGTAAGCTAATATGAATATTATTTAACTGTAATGTTTTAATATCGCTGGACATTACTAATAAAC
CCACTATAAACACATGTACATATGTATGTTTTGGCATACAATGAGTAGTTGGGGAAAAAATGTGTAAAAG
CACCGTGACCATCACAGCATAAAGATAACCAGCTGAAGTATCGAATATGAGTAACCCCCAAATTGAATCA
CATGCCGCAACTGATAGGACCCATGGAAGTACACTCTTCATGGCGATATACAAGACACACACAAGCACGA
ACACCCAGTTGCGGAGGAAATTCTCCGTAAATGAAAACCCAATCGGCGAACAATTCATACCCATATATGG
TAAAAGTTTTGAACGCGACTTGAGAGCGGAGAGCATTGCGGCTGATAAGGTTTTAGCGCTAAGCGGGCTT
TATAAAACGGGCTGCGGGACCAGTTTTCATATCACTACCGTTTGAGTTCTTGTGCTGTGTGGATACTCCT
CCCGACACAAAGCCGCTCCATCAGCCAGCAGTCGTCTAATCCAGAGACCCCGGATCGGGGTACCAACATG
GACGCACAAACACGACGACGTGAGCGTCGCGCTGAGAAACAAGCTCAATGGAAAGCTGCAAACGGTGGAT
CTCCTCCACATATGGCTTACCCATACGATGTTCCAGATTACGCTCCTCCAAGCTTGAATTCTGCAGATAT
CATGGACTATGTCTACTGTGGAACGGATCCGATTGGAGCTAGCGAGGATATCCTGTCCGTGTACGATGCC
GGCAGTGCCCCCGGCAATGGTCATTTCAGCCCGTCCTTTAACGGCTTTAATATTGGAACGACGGACCCCG
AGTACGTCGAACTGGTCCCGGTCCTGGCTGATGGAGGTGAACATTTTGGAGTGAGCTCCGTCGCCTTTGA
TGATTATGAGGAATTGTTGTGGATGGGAAATCAAGGAGGACATGTGACCAGCTATTATACCAATAGCATG
CAAAAATATACCAGCTTCCAAGTGCATGCTACGGATATCGTCCGTGATATTAGCACGTTGGATAGCGGCG
TCTTGGCCCTGACCCAAACGAGCTTGCGCCACCAAATTCGTCGCGGCTTGCCGAAATTCACGTTTAAGAG
CAATAATATGAAAGAAATGGTCTCCATGTTGCAACTGTCGCCCCACCGCTTGGTGATGGCTGGCTTGCAA
GATGAACTGATTGATTTTGATTTGCGTACCCTGAAAGAGACGCGTATTGAACACGTCGGCGCTGGAGGCT
GTACCGTCTTGCGTAAAAACTCGCGCTACTTGTTCGCTGGAGATCAATTGGGCACCGTTACCCTGCGTGA
TTTGAATTCCTTGTCCGTGCAACATACCATTAAAACCCATACGAATATTCTGAGCGATTTTTCCGTGCAA
GGCAACTTGCTGATTAGTTGTGGCTACAGCGGAAGGCAAAATAACCTGGCCATCGACCGCTTCCTAATGG
TCTACGATCTGCGCATGCTGCGCCTGATCGCGCCCATTCAAGTGATGATTGATCCGCAGATGTTGAAGTT
CCTGCCATCGCTGACATCCCAACTGGCCGTCGTGTCCAGCTACGGCCAGGTTCAGCTGGTGGACACTGTG
GAGCTCAGCGAGCCGCGAGTATCCATGTACCAGATCAACACCAACGGCAGCCAGTGCCTCAGCTTCGACA
TTAGCTCCTCTTCACAGGCCATGGCATTTGGGGACCAGTCGGGCCACATCAACATGATTGCCGCTGTACA
AACGCCTCAGCCGCAGTTCAATCTCTACTCGCGAAGCACAGAGTTTGCGGACGTGGTGCCACAGCTGCCG
ATGGTCTCCATTACGGACACCAACTTTCCGCTATCGTCGGTCATGCTACCGCACTTGACGACGGGCACAC
AATGGTTCTCAGATTGGCCGGAGGAACTGCTGCGCTACCGCTACCACAGACCCAAGACCATTGATCCCGA
AGTGCTGAGCAACATGAAAATGCAGGGACCGATTGGATACTCGCCAAACCCACGCACCGCCCGTCGTAAT
CAAATTCCGTACGTGATTGAGCAGGGCGGCGTGTGCAGTCCGAACGGAAATGGAACTGCGGCGGCGACCA
AGGCGGAGAACGGTGTGAAAATCATTCCACGGCGGTATCGCAAAGTCGAGCTGAAGTACACGAAGCTGGG
CACCCAGGACTTTGACTTTGACCAGCATAATCAAACATGTTTCGCGGGGCTGGAGGCAACGCTACCGAAC
TCCTACTGCAATGCTATGCTACAGATTTTGTATTTCACCGACGCGCTTCGCGTGAAGCTGCTGGAGCATT
CGTGCATCAAGGAGTTTTGCCTGTCCTGCGAACTAGGGGAACTCTTCAACGAGCTGGATGAAAGTACCGC
TTCTTCACCTTGCCAGGCCAGCAATTTCCTGCGATCTTTCCGCACTGTGCCAGAGGCCTCGGCACTGGGA
TTGATTCTCACCGACCGCTCATCGAACGTCAATCTAATATCGCTGATACAGAACTGGAACCGATTCATTT
TGCATCAAATGCATTACGAAATATTCGATTCTAGCAAGAACGCATCCACCTACAGCGGATCTGTGCAAAC
ATCAACGAACGCGGAAAACGCGGGCTCTTCAGAAACAAGTGGCTCCTCGGACCTTTACGATTCCATAAGT
GATGAGAACTCCAAGGAGGACGATCGGGAACGCAGTAAGATCAACGCAGAAACTGACATCAGTAAGATCT
TTGGGACCAAGCAAATCTGTATAAACCGCTGCATCAAATGCCAAGAAGAGAAGATAAAGGAAAGCATTCT
ACTTGCCTGCAATTTGTCGTATCCCAACCACATCAAAGATAGTGATCAGTATTTCAACTTTGGCACCATT
TTGAAGCGATCTCTCAGCTCCGAGAAGAGTATTCAGGCCTTCTGCGAGAGATGTAAGAAGTTTTCGCCAA
CCAATCAGAGCGTGAAGGTGACTTCGCTTCCGCAAATTCTGTCCATTAACTGTGGCCTCAACAACGAAAA
AGACATTACCTTCCTGAAGCGCCAGCTCAATCGCTGCAGCGAAAAGACGACTGTTGATGCGGCCGCTTCC
TTGAGCACAAGCAAGCCGTGTCGATATGGAGCCAACTGTTCGCGAAGTGACTGCCATTTCATGCATCCGG
ATCGAAAATCTCCATCGCACACAAGCCAACCGAATGCTGTCAACAATTCTCCCAATGGACGCCAAAAGTC
CTGGTTTCCCCTTACATTTACTATGGGCATCAATGACCAAGGTGAGGTGCAGGTGCAAACTCAATCAGAT
GCAAGCAGTGGCAAATCGGAACAGGAGGAGGAAACGGAAAAGCCACCAACAAAGGGCTTGGACAACAATC
GGATGTACGCGCTGCATGCCGTGGTGTGCCAAGTCGATGATGGTACCCAAAAGAACTTGGTATCGTTGAT
AAATGTGCAGCGGCCATACCACACCATGAAACTGGCTGAATCTGCAGATGACCCTCAGAGTCAATGGTAT
ATTTTTAATGATTTTAGCATATCGCCCGTTTCGCCACAAGAATCGGTATGGTTCACATTGGATTGGAAAG
TTCCTTGCATACTCTTCTACAGACACGTAGAGGATGACTCTGAGTCTGCTAGTACTACTAGCTCGACCGT
CACGGAAAGTGAAGAAACCATTCCATCAGAGAGCAGCAGCGGCTCGCCAACAAATCTATCCAACCCTTTT
CTAGAGGAAATTGTGAGTCCTATGCTAGGCAACTTAAGTGCAGACGCCACGCTGCAGCCCCTGCAGTCAG
ATGAAATGCCGCAGTCGGGTGATCTGGTCGCAATGGATGCCGAGTTCGTTACCCTAAATCCAGAGGAAAA
TGAGATTCGCCCGGATGGCAAAACGGCGACCATTAAGCCATGCCACATGAGTGTGGCCCGGATTTCATGT
ATACGAGGACAAGGCCCGGCTGAAGGAGTTCCATTCATGGACGATTACATATCCACCCAGGAGAAGGTCG
TGGACTACCTAACTCAGTTCTCGGGAATCAAGCCTGGCGACTTGGACGCTAACTTCAGCAAAAAGCGACT
GACTGCCTTGAAGTACTCATACCAGAAATTAAAATACCTCGTTGACGTAGGAGTAATATTTGTCGGACAT
GGTCTGAAGAACGACTTTAGGGTCATAAACATCTATGTACCGTCGGAGCAGATAATAGATACGGTGCACC
TGTTTCACATGCCACATCATCGCATGGTTTCCCTAAGATTTCTAGCCTGGCATTTCTTGGGTACTAAGAT
TCAGTCCGAGACGCACGACTCCATCGAAGATGCACGGACCACTCTGCAGCTCTACAAGCACTATTTGAAG
CTGCAGGAGGAGAAGAAGTTTGCCAACGCTCTCAAGAATCTTTACGAACGCGGAAAGCAGCTGCAGTGGA
AGGTTCCAGAGGACTGACCGCGGTTCGAAGGTAAGCCTATCCCTAACCCTCTCCTCGGTCTCGATTCTAC
GCGTACCGGTCATCATCACCATCACCATTGAGTTTAAACCCGCTGATCAGCCTCGACTGTGCCTTCTAAG
GCCTGAGCTCGCTGATCAGCCTCGATCGAGGATCCAGACATGATAAGATACATTGATGAGTTTGGACAAA
CCACAACTAGAATGCAGTGAAAAAAATGCTTTATTTGTGAAATTTGTGATGCTATTGCTTTATTTGTAAC
CATTATAAGCTGCAATAAACAAGTTAACAACAACAATTGCATTCATTTTATGTTTCAGGTTCAGGGGGAG
GTGTGGGAGGTTTTTTAAAGCAAGTAAAACCTCTACAAATGTGGTATGGCTGATTATGATCAGTCGACCG
ATGCCCTTGAGAGCCTTCAACCCAGTCAGCTCCTTCCGGTGGGCGCGGGGCATGACTATCGTCGCCGCAC
TTATGACTGTCTTCTTTATCATGCAACTCGTAGGACAGGTGCCGGCAGCGCTCTGGGTCATTTTCGGCGA
GGACCGCTTTCGCTGGAGCGCGACGATGATCGGCCTGTCGCTTGCGGTATTCGGAATCTTGCACGCCCTC
GCTCAAGCCTTCGTCACTGGTCCCGCCACCAAACGTTTCGGCGAGAAGCAGGCCATTATCGCCGGCATGG
CGGCCGACGCGCTGGGCTACGTCTTGCTGGCGTTCGCGACGCGAGGCTGGATGGCCTTCCCCATTATGAT
TCTTCTCGCTTCCGGCGGCATCGGGATGCCCGCGTTGCAGGCCATGCTGTCCAGGCAGGTAGATGACGAC
CATCAGGGACAGCTTCAAGGATCGCTCGCGGCTCTTACCAGCCAGCAAAAGGCCAGGAACCGTAAAAAGG
CCGCGTTGCTGGCGTTTTTCCATAGGCTCCGCCCCCCTGACGAGCATCACAAAAATCGACGCTCAAGTCA
GAGGTGGCGAAACCCGACAGGACTATAAAGATACCAGGCGTTTCCCCCTGGAAGCTCCCTCGTGCGCTCT
CCTGTTCCGACCCTGCCGCTTACCGGATACCTGTCCGCCTTTCTCCCTTCGGGAAGCGTGGCGCTTTCTC
AATGCTCACGCTGTAGGTATCTCAGTTCGGTGTAGGTCGTTCGCTCCAAGCTGGGCTGTGTGCACGAACC
CCCCGTTCAGCCCGACCGCTGCGCCTTATCCGGTAACTATCGTCTTGAGTCCAACCCGGTAAGACACGAC
TTATCGCCACTGGCAGCAGCCACTGGTAACAGGATTAGCAGAGCGAGGTATGTAGGCGGTGCTACAGAGT
TCTTGAAGTGGTGGCCTAACTACGGCTACACTAGAAGGACAGTATTTGGTATCTGCGCTCTGCTGAAGCC
AGTTACCTTCGGAAAAAGAGTTGGTAGCTCTTGATCCGGCAAACAAACCACCGCTGGTAGCGGTGGTTTT
TTTGTTTGCAAGCAGCAGATTACGCGCAGAAAAAAAGGATCTCAAGAAGATCCTTTGATCTTTTCTACGG
GGTCTGACGCTCAGTGGAACGAAAACTCACGTTAAGGGATTTTGGTCATGAGATTATCAAAAAGGATCTT
CACCTAGATCCTTTTAAATTAAAAATGAAGTTTTAAATCAATCTAAAGTATATATGAGTAAACTTGGTCT
GACAGTTACCAATGCTTAATCAGTGAGGCACCTATCTCAGCGATCTGTCTATTTCGTTCATCCATAGTTG
CCTGACTCCCCGTCGTGTAGATAACTACGATACGGGAGGGCTTACCATCTGGCCCCAGTGCTGCAATGAT
ACCGCGAGACCCACGCTCACCGGCTCCAGATTTATCAGCAATAAACCAGCCAGCCGGAAGGGCCGAGCGC
AGAAGTGGTCCTGCAACTTTATCCGCCTCCATCCAGTCTATTAATTGTTGCCGGGAAGCTAGAGTAAGTA
GTTCGCCAGTTAATAGTTTGCGCAACGTTGTTGCCATTGCTGCAGGCATCGTGGTGTCACGCTCGTCGTT
TGGTATGGCTTCATTCAGCTCCGGTTCCCAACGATCAAGGCGAGTTACATGATCCCCCATGTTGTGCAAA
AAAGCGGTTAGCTCCTTCGGTCCTCCGATCGTTGTCAGAAGTAAGTTGGCCGCAGTGTTATCACTCATGG
TTATGGCAGCACTGCATAATTCTCTTACTGTCATGCCATCCGTAAGATGCTTTTCTGTGACTGGTGAGTA
CTCAACCAAGTCATTCTGAGAATAGTGTATGCGGCGACCGAGTTGCTCTTGCCCGGCGTCAACACGGGAT
AATACCGCGCCACATAGCAGAACTTTAAAAGTGCTCATCATTGGAAAACGTTCTTCGGGGCGAAAACTCT
CAAGGATCTTACCGCTGTTGAGATCCAGTTCGATGTAACCCACTCGTGCACCCAACTGATCTTCAGCATC
TTTTACTTTCACCAGCGTTTCTGGGTGAGCAAAAACAGGAAGGCAAAATGCCGCAAAAAAGGGAATAAGG
GCGACACGGAAATGTTGAATACTCATACTCTTCCTTTTTCAATATTATTGAAGCATTTATCAGGGTTATT
GTCTCATGAGCGGATACATATTTGAATGTATTTAGAAAAATAAACAAATAGGGGTTCCGCGCACATTTCC
CCGAAAAGTGCCACCTGACGTCTAAGAAACCATTATTATCATGACATTAACCTATAAAAATAGGCGTATC
ACGAGGCCCTTTCGT
